Addgene plasmid #220075: mCherry-C1-ORP5-H478-9A-deltaTMD-FKBP
Purpose: expresses a mutant ORP5 that is unable to bind to PI4P with an mCherry fluorophore and an FKBP
Depositing lab: Gerry Hammond. Publication: Orthogonal Targeting of SAC1 to Mitochondria Implicates ORP2 as a Major Player in PM PI4P Turnover. Doyle CP, Rectenwald A, Timple L, Hammond GRV. Contact (Thousand Oaks). 2024 Feb 7;7:25152564241229272. doi: 10.1177/25152564241229272. eCollection 2024 Jan-Dec. PubMed 38327560.
Backbone
  Vector backbone: pmCherry-C1
  Vector type: Mammalian Expression
Growth in bacteria
  Bacterial resistance: Kanamycin, 50 μg/mL
  Growth temperature: 37°C
  Growth strain: DH5alpha
  Copy number: High Copy
Gene/Insert
  Gene/Insert name: OSBPL5 H478/9A (alt name: ORP5 H478/9A)
  Species: H. sapiens (human)
  Mutation: H478/9A, deltaTMD
  Entrez Gene: OSBPL5 (a.k.a. OBPH1, ORP5)
  Cloning method: Other
Terms and licenses: Academic/Nonprofit Terms; Industry Terms: Not Available to Industry
How to cite: mCherry-C1-ORP5-H478-9A-deltaTMD-FKBP was a gift from Gerry Hammond (Addgene plasmid # 220075 ; http://n2t.net/addgene:220075 ; RRID:Addgene_220075)
