[The description below was written by a language model from this plasmid's Addgene catalogue record and pLannotate feature annotations shown in this document.]
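Description:
mCherry-C1-ORP5-H478-9A-deltaTMD-FKBP is a mammalian expression plasmid of about 7.6 kb built on the pmCherry-C1 backbone. It propagates in E. coli at high copy number from a ColE1/pUC-type origin and also carries an f1 phage origin. Selection relies on a single Tn5 NeoR/KanR cassette placed behind tandem bacterial (bla-type) and SV40 early promoters and terminated by the HSV TK polyadenylation signal. This cassette gives kanamycin resistance in bacteria and could support G418 selection in mammalian cells. The short large T antigen, ble and bGH poly(A) fragments in the annotation appear to be backbone remnants rather than functional parts.

The payload is one fusion reading frame driven by the CMV immediate-early enhancer and promoter and terminated by the SV40 poly(A) signal. mCherry sits at the N-terminus, joined through a remnant of the multiple cloning site to human OSBPL5 (ORP5), which is followed directly by human FKBP1A (FKBP12) at the C-terminus. The ORP5 portion carries the H478/9A substitutions, which the record states abolish PI4P binding. It also lacks its transmembrane domain, so the protein should no longer be held at its native membrane by that anchor.

The FKBP module is the standard partner for rapamycin-induced dimerization with an FRB-tagged bait, which would allow acute chemical recruitment of the fusion to a chosen membrane, with mCherry reporting its location; the record itself does not spell out this use. Given the associated study on plasma membrane PI4P turnover, the construct most plausibly serves as a lipid-binding-deficient control for a corresponding wild-type ORP5-FKBP construct.
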