Features (pLannotate 1.2.2; 16 found; start..end, strand, type, name):
     61..364     +  enhancer       CMV enhancer: human cytomegalovirus immediate early enhancer
    365..568     +  promoter       CMV promoter: human cytomegalovirus (CMV) immediate early promoter
    613..1320    +  CDS            mCherry: mCherry is a basic (constitutively fluorescent) red fluorescent protein published in 2004, derived from Discosoma sp.. It is reported to be a very rapidly-maturing monomer with low acid sensitivity.
   1321..1340    +  misc_feature   MCS (fragment): multiple cloning site
   1342..3906    +  CDS            OSBPL5: OSBL5_HUMAN - Also known as KIAA1534, OBPH1 From Homo sapiens (Human).
   3907..4230    +  CDS            FKBP1A: FKB1A_HUMAN - Also known as FKBP1, FKBP12. Experimental evidence at protein level: Swiss-Prot protein existence level 1. Keeps in an inactive conformation TGFBR1, the TGF-beta type I serine/threonine kinase receptor, preventing TGF-beta receptor activation in absence of ligand. Recruits SMAD7 to ACVR1B which prevents the association of SMAD2 and SMAD3 with the activin receptor complex, thereby blocking the activin signal. May modulate the RYR1 calcium channel activity. PPIases accelerate the folding of proteins. It catalyzes the cis-trans isomerization of proline imidic peptide bonds in oligop
   4257..4341    +  CDS            large T antigen (fragment): large T antigen from SV40 (simian virus 40)
   4364..4485    +  polyA_signal   SV40 poly(A) signal: SV40 polyadenylation signal
   4519..4947    -  rep_origin     f1 ori (sequence partly withheld): f1 bacteriophage origin of replication; arrow indicates direction of (+) strand synthesis
   4974..5078    +  promoter       AmpR promoter: bla
   5080..5437    +  promoter       SV40 promoter: SV40 enhancer and early promoter
   5472..6266    +  CDS            NeoR/KanR: aminoglycoside phosphotransferase from Tn5; aph(3')-II (or nptII); confers resistance to neomycin, kanamycin, and G418 (Geneticin®)
   6287..6439    +  CDS            ble (fragment): BLE_KLEPN - Experimental evidence at protein level: Swiss-Prot protein existence level 1. Binding protein with a strong affinity to the bleomycin family of antibiotics. Binds to CL990; an antimitotic-antibiotic compound. From Klebsiella pneumoniae.
   6498..6545    +  polyA_signal   HSV TK poly(A) signal: herpes simplex virus thymidine kinase polyadenylation signal (Cole and Stacy, 1985)
   6636..6652    -  polyA_signal   bGH poly(A) signal (fragment): bovine growth hormone polyadenylation signal
   6874..7462    +  rep_origin     ori: high-copy-number ColE1/pMB1/pBR322/pUC origin of replication
>Addgene plasmid #220075 | mCherry-C1-ORP5-H478-9A-deltaTMD-FKBP | addgene full sequence | sequence record 434122 | Addgene NGS Result
TAGTTATTAATAGTAATCAATTACGGGGTCATTAGTTCATAGCCCATATATGGAGTTCCGCGTTACATAA
CTTACGGTAAATGGCCCGCCTGGCTGACCGCCCAACGACCCCCGCCCATTGACGTCAATAATGACGTATG
TTCCCATAGTAACGCCAATAGGGACTTTCCATTGACGTCAATGGGTGGAGTATTTACGGTAAACTGCCCA
CTTGGCAGTACATCAAGTGTATCATATGCCAAGTACGCCCCCTATTGACGTCAATGACGGTAAATGGCCC
GCCTGGCATTATGCCCAGTACATGACCTTATGGGACTTTCCTACTTGGCAGTACATCTACGTATTAGTCA
TCGCTATTACCATGGTGATGCGGTTTTGGCAGTACATCAATGGGCGTGGATAGCGGTTTGACTCACGGGG
ATTTCCAAGTCTCCACCCCATTGACGTCAATGGGAGTTTGTTTTGGCACCAAAATCAACGGGACTTTCCA
AAATGTCGTAACAACTCCGCCCCATTGACGCAAATGGGCGGTAGGCGTGTACGGTGGGAGGTCTATATAA
GCAGAGCTGGTTTAGTGAACCGTCAGATCCGCTAGCGCTACCGGTCGCCACCATGGTGAGCAAGGGCGAG
GAGGATAACATGGCCATCATCAAGGAGTTCATGCGCTTCAAGGTGCACATGGAGGGCTCCGTGAACGGCC
ACGAGTTCGAGATCGAGGGCGAGGGCGAGGGCCGCCCCTACGAGGGCACCCAGACCGCCAAGCTGAAGGT
GACCAAGGGTGGCCCCCTGCCCTTCGCCTGGGACATCCTGTCCCCTCAGTTCATGTACGGCTCCAAGGCC
TACGTGAAGCACCCCGCCGACATCCCCGACTACTTGAAGCTGTCCTTCCCCGAGGGCTTCAAGTGGGAGC
GCGTGATGAACTTCGAGGACGGCGGCGTGGTGACCGTGACCCAGGACTCCTCCCTGCAGGACGGCGAGTT
CATCTACAAGGTGAAGCTGCGCGGCACCAACTTCCCCTCCGACGGCCCCGTAATGCAGAAGAAGACCATG
GGCTGGGAGGCCTCCTCCGAGCGGATGTACCCCGAGGACGGCGCCCTGAAGGGCGAGATCAAGCAGAGGC
TGAAGCTGAAGGACGGCGGCCACTACGACGCTGAGGTCAAGACCACCTACAAGGCCAAGAAGCCCGTGCA
GCTGCCCGGCGCCTACAACGTCAACATCAAGTTGGACATCACCTCCCACAACGAGGACTACACCATCGTG
GAACAGTACGAACGCGCCGAGGGCCGCCACTCCACCGGCGGCATGGACGAGCTGTACAAGTCCGGACTCA
GATCTCGAGCGAAGGAGGAGGCCTTCCTCCGGCGCCGCTTCTCCCTGTGTCCACCTTCCTCCACCCCTCA
GAAAGTCGACCCCCGGAAGCTCACCCGGAACTTGCTCCTCAGCGGAGACAATGAGCTCTACCCACTCAGC
CCAGGGAAGGACATGGAGCCCAACGGCCCGTCGCTGCCCAGGGATGAAGGGCCCCCGACCCCAAGCTCTG
CCACGAAGGTGCCACCGGCAGAGTACAGGCTGTGCAACGGGTCAGACAAGGAATGTGTGTCCCCCACCGC
CAGGGTCACCAAGAAGGAGACTCTCAAGGCGCAGAAGGAGAACTACCGGCAGGAGAAGAAGCGCGCCACA
CGGCAGCTGCTCAGCGCTCTGACAGACCCCAGCGTGGTCATCATGGCTGACAGCCTGAAGATCCGCGGCA
CCCTGAAGAGCTGGACCAAGCTGTGGTGCGTGCTGAAGCCGGGGGTGCTGCTCATCTACAAGACGCCCAA
GGTGGGCCAGTGGGTGGGCACGGTGCTGCTGCACTGCTGCGAGCTCATCGAGCGGCCCTCCAAGAAGGAC
GGCTTCTGCTTCAAGCTCTTCCACCCGCTGGATCAGTCCGTCTGGGCCGTGAAGGGCCCCAAAGGTGAGA
GCGTGGGCTCCATCACACAGCCCCTGCCCAGCAGCTACCTGATCTTCAGGGCCGCCTCCGAGTCAGATGG
TCGCTGCTGGCTGGACGCCCTGGAGCTGGCCCTGCGCTGCTCTAGCCTACTGAGACTGGGCACCTGCAAG
CCGGGCCGAGACGGGGAGCCAGGGACCTCGCCAGACGCATCACCCTCATCGCTCTGTGGGCTGCCAGCCT
CAGCCACCGTCCACCCAGACCAAGACCTGTTCCCACTGAACGGGTCTTCCCTGGAGAACGATGCATTCTC
AGACAAGTCGGAGAGAGAGAACCCTGAGGAGTCAGATACCGAGACCCAGGACCATAGCCGGAAGACGGAG
AGTGGCAGCGACCAGTCAGAGACCCCTGGGGCCCCGGTGCGGAGAGGGACCACCTATGTGGAGCAGGTCC
AGGAGGAGCTGGGGGAGCTGGGCGAGGCGTCCCAGGTGGAGACAGTGTCAGAGGAGAACAAGAGTCTGAT
GTGGACCCTGCTGAAGCAGCTACGGCCAGGCATGGACCTGTCCCGCGTGGTGCTACCCACGTTCGTACTG
GAGCCGCGCTCCTTCCTGAACAAGCTCTCCGACTACTACTACCACGCAGACCTGCTCTCCAGGGCTGCGG
TGGAGGAGGATGCCTACAGCCGCATGAAGCTGGTGCTGCGGTGGTACCTGTCTGGCTTCTACAAGAAGCC
CAAGGGAATCAAGAAGCCGTACAACCCCATCCTGGGGGAGACCTTCCGCTGCTGCTGGTTCCACCCGCAG
ACTGACAGCCGCACATTCTACATAGCAGAGCAGGTGTCCGCCGCCCCGCCCGTGTCTGCCTTCCACGTCA
GCAACCGGAAGGACGGCTTCTGCATCAGTGGCAGCATCACAGCCAAGTCCAGGTTTTATGGGAACTCGCT
GTCGGCGCTGCTGGACGGCAAAGCCACGCTCACCTTCCTGAACCGAGCCGAGGATTACACCCTTACCATG
CCCTACGCCCACTGCAAAGGAATCCTGTATGGCACGATGACCCTGGAGCTGGGTGGGAAGGTCACCATCG
AGTGTGCGAAGAACAACTTCCAGGCCCAGCTGGAATTCAAACTCAAGCCCTTCTTCGGGGGTAGCACCAG
CATCAACCAGATCTCGGGAAAGATCACGTCGGGAGAGGAAGTCCTGGCGAGCCTCAGTGGCCACTGGGAC
AGGGACGTGTTTATCAAGGAGGAAGGGAGCGGAAGCAGTGCGCTTTTCTGGACCCCGAGCGGGGAGGTCC
GCAGACAGAGGCTGAGGCAGCACACGGTGCCGCTGGAGGAGCAGACGGAGCTGGAGTCCGAGAGGCTCTG
GCAGCACGTCACCAGGGCCATCAGCAAGGGCGACCAGCACAGGGCCACACAGGAGAAGTTTGCACTGGAG
GAGGCACAGCGGCAGCGGGCCCGTGAGCGGCAGGAGAGCCTCATGCCCTGGAAGCCGCAGCTGTTCCACC
TGGACCCCATCACCCAGGAGTGGCACTACCGATACGAGGACCACAGCCCCTGGGACCCCCTGAAGGACAT
CGCCCAGTTTGAGCAAGACGGGATCCTGCGGACCTTGCAGCAGGAGGCCGTGGCCCGCCAGACCACCTTC
CTGGGCAGCCCAGGGCCCAGGCACGAGAGGTCTGGCCCAGACCAGCGGCTTCGCAAGGCCAGCGACCAGC
CCTCCGGCCACAGCCAGGCCACGGAGAGCAGCGGATCCACGCCTGAGTCCTGCCCAGAGCTCTCAGACGA
GGAGCAGGATGGTGACTTTGTCCCTGGCGGTGAGAGCCCATGCCCTCGGTGCAGGAAGGAGGCGCGGCGG
CTGCAGGCCCTGCACGAGGCCATCCTCTCCATCCGAGAGGCCCAGCAGGAGCTGCACAGGCACCTCTCGG
CCATGCTGAGCTCCACGGCACGGGCAGCACAGGCACCGACCCCAGGCCTCCTGCAGATGGGAGTGCAGGT
GGAAACCATCTCCCCAGGAGACGGGCGCACCTTCCCCAAGCGCGGCCAGACCTGCGTGGTGCACTACACC
GGGATGCTTGAAGATGGAAAGAAATTTGATTCCTCCCGGGACAGAAACAAGCCCTTTAAGTTTATGCTAG
GCAAGCAGGAGGTGATCCGAGGCTGGGAAGAAGGGGTTGCCCAGATGAGTGTGGGTCAGAGAGCCAAACT
GACTATATCTCCAGATTATGCCTATGGTGCCACTGGGCACCCAGGCATCATCCCACCACATGCCACTCTC
GTCTTCGATGTGGAGCTTCTAAAACTGGAACCCGGGATCCACCGGATCTAGATAACTGATCATAATCAGC
CATACCACATTTGTAGAGGTTTTACTTGCTTTAAAAAACCTCCCACACCTCCCCCTGAACCTGAAACATA
AAATGAATGCAATTGTTGTTGTTAACTTGTTTATTGCAGCTTATAATGGTTACAAATAAAGCAATAGCAT
CACAAATTTCACAAATAAAGCATTTTTTTCACTGCATTCTAGTTGTGGTTTGTCCAAACTCATCAATGTA
TCTTAACGCGTAAATTGTAAGCGTTAATATTTTGTTAAAATTCGCGTTAAATTTTTGTTAAATCAGCTCA
TTTTTTAACCAATAGGCCGAAATCGGCAAAATCCCTTATAAATCAAAAGAATAGACCGAGATAGGGT
[37 nt withheld, positions 4618-4654]
AAAGAACGTGGACTCCAACGTCAAAGG
[49 nt withheld, positions 4682-4730]
T
[91 nt withheld, positions 4732-4822]
G
[124 nt withheld, positions 4824-4947]
CAGGTGGCACTTTTCGGGGAAATGTGCGCGGAACCCCTATTTGTTTATTTTTCTAAATACATTCAAATAT
GTATCCGCTCATGAGACAATAACCCTGATAAATGCTTCAATAATATTGAAAAAGGAAGAGTCCTGAGGCG
GAAAGAACCAGCTGTGGAATGTGTGTCAGTTAGGGTGTGGAAAGTCCCCAGGCTCCCCAGCAGGCAGAAG
TATGCAAAGCATGCATCTCAATTAGTCAGCAACCAGGTGTGGAAAGTCCCCAGGCTCCCCAGCAGGCAGA
AGTATGCAAAGCATGCATCTCAATTAGTCAGCAACCATAGTCCCGCCCCTAACTCCGCCCATCCCGCCCC
TAACTCCGCCCAGTTCCGCCCATTCTCCGCCCCATGGCTGACTAATTTTTTTTATTTATGCAGAGGCCGA
GGCCGCCTCGGCCTCTGAGCTATTCCAGAAGTAGTGAGGAGGCTTTTTTGGAGGCCTAGGCTTTTGCAAA
GATCGATCAAGAGACAGGATGAGGATCGTTTCGCATGATTGAACAAGATGGATTGCACGCAGGTTCTCCG
GCCGCTTGGGTGGAGAGGCTATTCGGCTATGACTGGGCACAACAGACAATCGGCTGCTCTGATGCCGCCG
TGTTCCGGCTGTCAGCGCAGGGGCGCCCGGTTCTTTTTGTCAAGACCGACCTGTCCGGTGCCCTGAATGA
ACTGCAAGACGAGGCAGCGCGGCTATCGTGGCTGGCCACGACGGGCGTTCCTTGCGCAGCTGTGCTCGAC
GTTGTCACTGAAGCGGGAAGGGACTGGCTGCTATTGGGCGAAGTGCCGGGGCAGGATCTCCTGTCATCTC
ACCTTGCTCCTGCCGAGAAAGTATCCATCATGGCTGATGCAATGCGGCGGCTGCATACGCTTGATCCGGC
TACCTGCCCATTCGACCACCAAGCGAAACATCGCATCGAGCGAGCACGTACTCGGATGGAAGCCGGTCTT
GTCGATCAGGATGATCTGGACGAAGAGCATCAGGGGCTCGCGCCAGCCGAACTGTTCGCCAGGCTCAAGG
CGAGCATGCCCGACGGCGAGGATCTCGTCGTGACCCATGGCGATGCCTGCTTGCCGAATATCATGGTGGA
AAATGGCCGCTTTTCTGGATTCATCGACTGTGGCCGGCTGGGTGTGGCGGACCGCTATCAGGACATAGCG
TTGGCTACCCGTGATATTGCTGAAGAGCTTGGCGGCGAATGGGCTGACCGCTTCCTCGTGCTTTACGGTA
TCGCCGCTCCCGATTCGCAGCGCATCGCCTTCTATCGCCTTCTTGACGAGTTCTTCTGAGCGGGACTCTG
GGGTTCGAAATGACCGACCAAGCGACGCCCAACCTGCCATCACGAGATTTCGATTCCACCGCCGCCTTCT
ATGAAAGGTTGGGCTTCGGAATCGTTTTCCGGGACGCCGGCTGGATGATCCTCCAGCGCGGGGATCTCAT
GCTGGAGTTCTTCGCCCACCCTAGGGGGAGGCTAACTGAAACACGGAAGGAGACAATACCGGAAGGAACC
CGCGCTATGACGGCAATAAAAAGACAGAATAAAACGCACGGTGTTGGGTCGTTTGTTCATAAACGCGGGG
TTCGGTCCCAGGGCTGGCACTCTGTCGATACCCCACCGAGACCCCATTGGGGCCAATACGCCCGCGTTTC
TTCCTTTTCCCCACCCCACCCCCCAAGTTCGGGTGAAGGCCCAGGGCTCGCAGCCAACGTCGGGGCGGCA
GGCCCTGCCATAGCCTCAGGTTACTCATATATACTTTAGATTGATTTAAAACTTCATTTTTAATTTAAAA
GGATCTAGGTGAAGATCCTTTTTGATAATCTCATGACCAAAATCCCTTAACGTGAGTTTTCGTTCCACTG
AGCGTCAGACCCCGTAGAAAAGATCAAAGGATCTTCTTGAGATCCTTTTTTTCTGCGCGTAATCTGCTGC
TTGCAAACAAAAAAACCACCGCTACCAGCGGTGGTTTGTTTGCCGGATCAAGAGCTACCAACTCTTTTTC
CGAAGGTAACTGGCTTCAGCAGAGCGCAGATACCAAATACTGTTCTTCTAGTGTAGCCGTAGTTAGGCCA
CCACTTCAAGAACTCTGTAGCACCGCCTACATACCTCGCTCTGCTAATCCTGTTACCAGTGGCTGCTGCC
AGTGGCGATAAGTCGTGTCTTACCGGGTTGGACTCAAGACGATAGTTACCGGATAAGGCGCAGCGGTCGG
GCTGAACGGGGGGTTCGTGCACACAGCCCAGCTTGGAGCGAACGACCTACACCGAACTGAGATACCTACA
GCGTGAGCTATGAGAAAGCGCCACGCTTCCCGAAGGGAGAAAGGCGGACAGGTATCCGGTAAGCGGCAGG
GTCGGAACAGGAGAGCGCACGAGGGAGCTTCCAGGGGGAAACGCCTGGTATCTTTATAGTCCTGTCGGGT
TTCGCCACCTCTGACTTGAGCGTCGATTTTTGTGATGCTCGTCAGGGGGGCGGAGCCTATGGAAAAACGC
CAGCAACGCGGCCTTTTTACGGTTCCTGGCCTTTTGCTGGCCTTTTGCTCACATGTTCTTTCCTGCGTTA
TCCCCTGATTCTGTGGATAACCGTATTACCGCCATGCAT
